>Addgene plasmid #77303 | NPR1 gRNA (BRDN0001148992) | addgene full sequence | sequence record 187498 | Addgene Assembled Sequence
CCCGGGTGCAAAGATGGATAAAGTTTTAAACAGAGAGGAATCTTTGCAGCTAATGGACCTTCTAGGTCTT
GAAAGGAGTGGGAATTGGCTCCGGTGCCCGTCAGTGGGCAGAGCGCACATCGCCCACAGTCCCCGAGAAG
TTGGGGGGAGGGGTCGGCAATTGATCCGGTGCCTAGAGAAGGTGGCGCGGGGTAAACTGGGAAAGTGATG
TCGTGTACTGGCTCCGCCTTTTTCCCGAGGGTGGGGGAGAACCGTATATAAGTGCAGTAGTCGCCGTGAA
CGTTCTTTTTCGCAACGGGTTTGCCGCCAGAACACAGGTAAGTGCCGTGTGTGGTTCCCGCGGGCCTGGC
CTCTTTACGGGTTATGGCCCTTGCGTGCCTTGAATTACTTCCACCTGGCTGCAGTACGTGATTCTTGATC
CCGAGCTTCGGGTTGGAAGTGGGTGGGAGAGTTCGAGGCCTTGCGCTTAAGGAGCCCCTTCGCCTCGTGC
TTGAGTTGAGGCCTGGCCTGGGCGCTGGGGCCGCCGCGTGCGAATCTGGTGGCACCTTCGCGCCTGTCTC
GCTGCTTTCGATAAGTCTCTAGCCATTTAAAATTTTTGATGACCTGCTGCGACGCTTTTTTTCTGGCAAG
ATAGTCTTGTAAATGCGGGCCAAGATCTGCACACTGGTATTTCGGTTTTTGGGGCCGCGGGCGGCGACGG
GGCCCGTGCGTCCCAGCGCACATGTTCGGCGAGGCGGGGCCTGCGAGCGCGGCCACCGAGAATCGGACGG
GGGTAGTCTCAAGCTGGCCGGCCTGCTCTGGTGCCTGGCCTCGCGCCGCCGTGTATCGCCCCGCCCTGGG
CGGCAAGGCTGGCCCGGTCGGCACCAGTTGCGTGAGCGGAAAGATGGCCGCTTCCCGGCCCTGCTGCAGG
GAGCTCAAAATGGAGGACGCGGCGCTCGGGAGAGCGGGCGGGTGAGTCACCCACACAAAGGAAAAGGGCC
TTTCCGTCCTCAGCCGTCGCTTCATGTGACTCCACGGAGTACCGGGCGCCGTCCAGGCACCTCGATTAGT
TCTCGAGCTTTTGGAGTACGTCGTCTTTAGGTTGGGGGGAGGGGTTTTATGCGATGGAGTTTCCCCACAC
TGAGTGGGTGGAGACTGAAGTTAGGCCAGCTTGGCACTTGATGTAATTCTCCTTGGAATTTGCCCTTTTT
GAGTTTGGATCTTGGTTCATTCTCAAGCCTCAGACAGTGGTTCAAAGTTTTTTTCTTCCATTTCAGGTGT
CGTGACGTACGGCCACCATGACCGAGTACAAGCCCACGGTGCGCCTCGCCACCCGCGACGACGTCCCCAG
GGCCGTACGCACCCTCGCCGCCGCGTTCGCCGACTACCCCGCCACGCGCCACACCGTCGATCCGGACCGC
CACATCGAGCGGGTCACCGAGCTGCAAGAACTCTTCCTCACGCGCGTCGGGCTCGACATCGGCAAGGTGT
GGGTCGCGGACGACGGCGCCGCCGTGGCGGTCTGGACCACGCCGGAGAGCGTCGAAGCGGGGGCGGTGTT
CGCCGAGATCGGCCCGCGCATGGCCGAGTTGAGCGGTTCCCGGCTGGCCGCGCAGCAACAGATGGAAGGC
CTCCTGGCGCCGCACCGGCCCAAGGAGCCCGCGTGGTTCCTGGCCACCGTCGGAGTCTCGCCCGACCACC
AGGGCAAGGGTCTGGGCAGCGCCGTCGTGCTCCCCGGAGTGGAGGCGGCCGAGCGCGCCGGGGTGCCCGC
CTTCCTGGAGACCTCCGCGCCCCGCAACCTCCCCTTCTACGAGCGGCTCGGCTTCACCGTCACCGCCGAC
GTCGAGGTGCCCGAAGGACCGCGCACCTGGTGCATGACCCGCAAGCCCGGTGCCTGAACGCGTTAAGTCG
ACAATCAACCTCTGGATTACAAAATTTGTGAAAGATTGACTGGTATTCTTAACTATGTTGCTCCTTTTAC
GCTATGTGGATACGCTGCTTTAATGCCTTTGTATCATGCTATTGCTTCCCGTATGGCTTTCATTTTCTCC
TCCTTGTATAAATCCTGGTTGCTGTCTCTTTATGAGGAGTTGTGGCCCGTTGTCAGGCAACGTGGCGTGG
TGTGCACTGTGTTTGCTGACGCAACCCCCACTGGTTGGGGCATTGCCACCACCTGTCAGCTCCTTTCCGG
GACTTTCGCTTTCCCCCTCCCTATTGCCACGGCGGAACTCATCGCCGCCTGCCTTGCCCGCTGCTGGACA
GGGGCTCGGCTGTTGGGCACTGACAATTCCGTGGTGTTGTCGGGGAAATCATCGTCCTTTCCTTGGCTGC
TCGCCTGTGTTGCCACCTGGATTCTGCGCGGGACGTCCTTCTGCTACGTCCCTTCGGCCCTCAATCCAGC
GGACCTTCCTTCCCGCGGCCTGCTGCCGGCTCTGCGGCCTCTTCCGCGTCTTCGCCTTCGCCCTCAGACG
AGTCGGATCTCCCTTTGGGCCGCCTCCCCGCGTCGACTTTAAGACCAATGACTTACAAGGCAGCTGTAGA
TCTTAGCCACTTTTTAAAAGAAAAGGGGGGACTGGAAGGGCTAATTCACTCCCAACGAAGACAAGATCTG
CTTTTTGCTTGTACTGGGTCTCTCTGGTTAGACCAGATCTGAGCCTGGGAGCTCTCTGGCTAACTAGGGA
ACCCACTGCTTAAGCCTCAATAAAGCTTGCCTTGAGTGCTTCAAGTAGTGTGTGCCCGTCTGTTGTGTGA
CTCTGGTAACTAGAGATCCCTCAGACCCTTTTAGTCAGTGTGGAAAATCTCTAGCAGTACGTATAGTAGT
TCATGTCATCTTATTATTCAGTATTTATAACTTGCAAAGAAATGAATATCAGAGAGTGAGAGGAACTTGT
TTATTGCAGCTTATAATGGTTACAAATAAAGCAATAGCATCACAAATTTCACAAATAAAGCATTTTTTTC
ACTGCATTCTAGTTGTGGTTTGTCCAAACTCATCAATGTATCTTATCATGTCTGGCTCTAGCTATCCCGC
CCCTAACTCCGCCCATCCCGCCCCTAACTCCGCCCAGTTCCGCCCATTCTCCGCCCCATGGCTGACTAAT
TTTTTTTATTTATGCAGAGGCCGAGGCCGCCTCGGCCTCTGAGCTATTCCAGAAGTAGTGAGGAGGCTTT
TTTGGAGGCCTAGGGACGTACCCAATTCGCCCTATAGTGAGTCGTATTACGCGCGCTCACTGGCCGTCGT
TTTACAACGTCGTGACTGGGAAAACCCTGGCGTTACCCAACTTAATCGCCTTGCAGCACATCCCCCTTTC
GCCAGCTGGCGTAATAGCGAAGAGGCCCGCACCGATCGCCCTTCCCAACAGTTGCGCAGCCTGAATGGCG
AATGGG
[124 nt withheld, positions 3367-3490]
C
[91 nt withheld, positions 3492-3582]
A
[49 nt withheld, positions 3584-3632]
CCTTTGACGTTGGAGTCCACGTTCTTT
[37 nt withheld, positions 3660-3696]
ACCCTATCTCGGTCTATTCTTTTGATTTATAAGGGATTTTGCCGATTTCGGCCTATTGGTTAAAAAATGA
GCTGATTTAACAAAAATTTAACGCGAATTTTAACAAAATATTAACGCTTACAATTTAGGTGGCACTTTTC
GGGGAAATGTGCGCGGAACCCCTATTTGTTTATTTTTCTAAATACATTCAAATATGTATCCGCTCATGAG
ACAATAACCCTGATAAATGCTTCAATAATATTGAAAAAGGAAGAGTATGAGTATTCAACATTTCCGTGTC
GCCCTTATTCCCTTTTTTGCGGCATTTTGCCTTCCTGTTTTTGCTCACCCAGAAACGCTGGTGAAAGTAA
AAGATGCTGAAGATCAGTTGGGTGCACGAGTGGGTTACATCGAACTGGATCTCAACAGCGGTAAGATCCT
TGAGAGTTTTCGCCCCGAAGAACGTTTTCCAATGATGAGCACTTTTAAAGTTCTGCTATGTGGCGCGGTA
TTATCCCGTATTGACGCCGGGCAAGAGCAACTCGGTCGCCGCATACACTATTCTCAGAATGACTTGGTTG
AGTACTCACCAGTCACAGAAAAGCATCTTACGGATGGCATGACAGTAAGAGAATTATGCAGTGCTGCCAT
AACCATGAGTGATAACACTGCGGCCAACTTACTTCTGACAACGATCGGAGGACCGAAGGAGCTAACCGCT
TTTTTGCACAACATGGGGGATCATGTAACTCGCCTTGATCGTTGGGAACCGGAGCTGAATGAAGCCATAC
CAAACGACGAGCGTGACACCACGATGCCTGTAGCAATGGCAACAACGTTGCGCAAACTATTAACTGGCGA
ACTACTTACTCTAGCTTCCCGGCAACAATTAATAGACTGGATGGAGGCGGATAAAGTTGCAGGACCACTT
CTGCGCTCGGCCCTTCCGGCTGGCTGGTTTATTGCTGATAAATCTGGAGCCGGTGAGCGTGGGTCTCGCG
GTATCATTGCAGCACTGGGGCCAGATGGTAAGCCCTCCCGTATCGTAGTTATCTACACGACGGGGAGTCA
GGCAACTATGGATGAACGAAATAGACAGATCGCTGAGATAGGTGCCTCACTGATTAAGCATTGGTAACTG
TCAGACCAAGTTTACTCATATATACTTTAGATTGATTTAAAACTTCATTTTTAATTTAAAAGGATCTAGG
TGAAGATCCTTTTTGATAATCTCATGACCAAAATCCCTTAACGTGAGTTTTCGTTCCACTGAGCGTCAGA
CCCCGTAGAAAAGATCAAAGGATCTTCTTGAGATCCTTTTTTTCTGCGCGTAATCTGCTGCTTGCAAACA
AAAAAACCACCGCTACCAGCGGTGGTTTGTTTGCCGGATCAAGAGCTACCAACTCTTTTTCCGAAGGTAA
CTGGCTTCAGCAGAGCGCAGATACCAAATACTGTTCTTCTAGTGTAGCCGTAGTTAGGCCACCACTTCAA
GAACTCTGTAGCACCGCCTACATACCTCGCTCTGCTAATCCTGTTACCAGTGGCTGCTGCCAGTGGCGAT
AAGTCGTGTCTTACCGGGTTGGACTCAAGACGATAGTTACCGGATAAGGCGCAGCGGTCGGGCTGAACGG
GGGGTTCGTGCACACAGCCCAGCTTGGAGCGAACGACCTACACCGAACTGAGATACCTACAGCGTGAGCT
ATGAGAAAGCGCCACGCTTCCCGAAGGGAGAAAGGCGGACAGGTATCCGGTAAGCGGCAGGGTCGGAACA
GGAGAGCGCACGAGGGAGCTTCCAGGGGGAAACGCCTGGTATCTTTATAGTCCTGTCGGGTTTCGCCACC
TCTGACTTGAGCGTCGATTTTTGTGATGCTCGTCAGGGGGGCGGAGCCTATGGAAAAACGCCAGCAACGC
GGCCTTTTTACGGTTCCTGGCCTTTTGCTGGCCTTTTGCTCACATGTTCTTTCCTGCGTTATCCCCTGAT
TCTGTGGATAACCGTATTACCGCCTTTGAGTGAGCTGATACCGCTCGCCGCAGCCGAACGACCGAGCGCA
GCGAGTCAGTGAGCGAGGAAGCGGAAGAGCGCCCAATACGCAAACCGCCTCTCCCCGCGCGTTGGCCGAT
TCATTAATGCAGCTGGCACGACAGGTTTCCCGACTGGAAAGCGGGCAGTGAGCGCAACGCAATTAATGTG
AGTTAGCTCACTCATTAGGCACCCCAGGCTTTACACTTTATGCTTCCGGCTCGTATGTTGTGTGGAATTG
TGAGCGGATAACAATTTCACACAGGAAACAGCTATGACCATGATTACGCCAAGCGCGCAATTAACCCTCA
CTAAAGGGAACAAAAGCTGGAGCTGCAAGCTTAATGTAGTCTTATGCAATACTCTTGTAGTCTTGCAACA
TGGTAACGATGAGTTAGCAACATGCCTTACAAGGAGAGAAAAAGCACCGTGCATGCCGATTGGTGGAAGT
AAGGTGGTACGATCGTGCCTTATTAGGAAGGCAACAGACGGGTCTGACATGGATTGGACGAACCACTGAA
TTGCCGCATTGCAGAGATATTGTATTTAAGTGCCTAGCTCGATACATAAACGGGTCTCTCTGGTTAGACC
AGATCTGAGCCTGGGAGCTCTCTGGCTAACTAGGGAACCCACTGCTTAAGCCTCAATAAAGCTTGCCTTG
AGTGCTTCAAGTAGTGTGTGCCCGTCTGTTGTGTGACTCTGGTAACTAGAGATCCCTCAGACCCTTTTAG
TCAGTGTGGAAAATCTCTAGCAGTGGCGCCCGAACAGGGACTTGAAAGCGAAAGGGAAACCAGAGGAGCT
CTCTCGACGCAGGACTCGGCTTGCTGAAGCGCGCACGGCAAGAGGCGAGGGGCGGCGACTGGTGAGTACG
CCAAAAATTTTGACTAGCGGAGGCTAGAAGGAGAGAGATGGGTGCGAGAGCGTCAGTATTAAGCGGGGGA
GAATTAGATCGCGATGGGAAAAAATTCGGTTAAGGCCAGGGGGAAAGAAAAAATATAAATTAAAACATAT
AGTATGGGCAAGCAGGGAGCTAGAACGATTCGCAGTTAATCCTGGCCTGTTAGAAACATCAGAAGGCTGT
AGACAAATACTGGGACAGCTACAACCATCCCTTCAGACAGGATCAGAAGAACTTAGATCATTATATAATA
CAGTAGCAACCCTCTATTGTGTGCATCAAAGGATAGAGATAAAAGACACCAAGGAAGCTTTAGACAAGAT
AGAGGAAGAGCAAAACAAAAGTAAGACCACCGCACAGCAAGCGGCCGCTGATCTTCAGACCTGGAGGAGG
AGATATGAGGGACAATTGGAGAAGTGAATTATATAAATATAAAGTAGTAAAAATTGAACCATTAGGAGTA
GCACCCACCAAGGCAAAGAGAAGAGTGGTGCAGAGAGAAAAAAGAGCAGTGGGAATAGGAGCTTTGTTCC
TTGGGTTCTTGGGAGCAGCAGGAAGCACTATGGGCGCAGCGTCAATGACGCTGACGGTACAGGCCAGACA
ATTATTGTCTGGTATAGTGCAGCAGCAGAACAATTTGCTGAGGGCTATTGAGGCGCAACAGCATCTGTTG
CAACTCACAGTCTGGGGCATCAAGCAGCTCCAGGCAAGAATCCTGGCTGTGGAAAGATACCTAAAGGATC
AACAGCTCCTGGGGATTTGGGGTTGCTCTGGAAAACTCATTTGCACCACTGCTGTGCCTTGGAATGCTAG
TTGGAGTAATAAATCTCTGGAACAGATTTGGAATCACACGACCTGGATGGAGTGGGACAGAGAAATTAAC
AATTACACAAGCTTAATACACTCCTTAATTGAAGAATCGCAAAACCAGCAAGAAAAGAATGAACAAGAAT
TATTGGAATTAGATAAATGGGCAAGTTTGTGGAATTGGTTTAACATAACAAATTGGCTGTGGTATATAAA
ATTATTCATAATGATAGTAGGAGGCTTGGTAGGTTTAAGAATAGTTTTTGCTGTACTTTCTATAGTGAAT
AGAGTTAGGCAGGGATATTCACCATTATCGTTTCAGACCCACCTCCCAACCCCGAGGGGACCCAGAGAGG
GCCTATTTCCCATGATTCCTTCATATTTGCATATACGATACAAGGCTGTTAGAGAGATAATTAGAATTAA
TTTGACTGTAAACACAAAGATATTAGTACAAAATACGTGACGTAGAAAGTAATAATTTCTTGGGTAGTTT
GCAGTTTTAAAATTATGTTTTAAAATGGACTATCATATGCTTACCGTAACTTGAAAGTATTTCGATTTCT
TGGCTTTATATATCTTGTGGAAAGGACGAAACACCGACGGAGACTCTGGCACATGGGTTTTAGAGCTAGA
AATAGCAAGTTAAAATAAGGCTAGTCCGTTATCAACTTGAAAAAGTGGCACCGAGTCGGTGCTTTTTTAA
GCTTGGCGTAACTAGATCTTGAGACAAATGGCAGTATTCATCCACAATTTTAAAAGAAAAGGGGGGATTG
GGGGGTACAGTGCAGGGGAAAGAATAGTAGACATAATAGCAACAGACATACAAACTAAAGAATTACAAAA
ACAAATTACAAAAATTCAAAATTTTCGGGTTTATTACAGGGACAGCAGAGATCCACTTTGGCGCCGGCTC
GAGGGGG
Features (pLannotate 1.2.2; 29 found; start..end, strand, type, name):
     14..80      +  CDS            small t antigen (fragment): SV40 (simian virus 40) small t antigen
    106..317     +  promoter       EF-1α core promoter: core promoter for human elongation factor EF-1α
    318..1256    +  intron         EF-1α intron A: intron upstream of the start codon of human EF-1α
   1278..1877    +  CDS            PuroR (fragment): puromycin N-acetyltransferase; pac from Streptomyces; confers resistance to puromycin
   1893..2481    +  misc_feature   WPRE: woodchuck hepatitis virus posttranscriptional regulatory element
   2532..2551    +  misc_feature   cPPT/CTS (fragment): central polypurine tract and central termination sequence of HIV-1
   2553..2786    +  LTR            3' LTR (ΔU3): self-inactivating 3' long terminal repeat (LTR) from HIV-1
   2864..2985    +  polyA_signal   SV40 poly(A) signal: SV40 polyadenylation signal
   3025..3160    +  rep_origin     SV40 ori: SV40 origin of replication
   3181..3199    -  promoter       T7 promoter: promoter for bacteriophage T7 RNA polymerase
   3207..3362    +  CDS            lacZα (fragment): LacZα fragment of β-galactosidase; lacZ fragment
   3367..3795    +  rep_origin     f1 ori (sequence partly withheld): f1 bacteriophage origin of replication; arrow indicates direction of (+) strand synthesis
   3848..3952    +  promoter       AmpR promoter: bla
   3953..4813    +  CDS            AmpR: β-lactamase; bla; confers resistance to ampicillin, carbenicillin, and related antibiotics
   4984..5572    +  rep_origin     ori: high-copy-number ColE1/pMB1/pBR322/pUC origin of replication
   5755..5847    +  CDS            lacI (fragment): lac repressor; lacI; The lac repressor binds to the lac operator to inhibit transcription in E. coli. This inhibition can be relieved by adding lactose or isopropyl-β-D-thiogalactopyranoside (IPTG).
   5860..5881    +  protein_bind   CAP binding site: CAP binding activates transcription in the presence of cAMP. E. coli catabolite activator protein
   5896..5926    +  promoter       lac promoter: promoter for the E. coli lac operon
   5934..5950    +  protein_bind   lac operator: The lac repressor binds to the lac operator to inhibit transcription in E. coli. This inhibition can be relieved by adding lactose or isopropyl-β-D-thiogalactopyranoside (IPTG). lac repressor encoded by lacI
   5995..6013    +  promoter       T3 promoter: promoter for bacteriophage T3 RNA polymerase
   6041..6267    +  promoter       RSV promoter: Rous sarcoma virus enhancer/promoter
   6268..6448    +  LTR            5' LTR (truncated): truncated 5' long terminal repeat (LTR) from HIV-1
   6495..6620    +  misc_feature   HIV-1 Ψ: packaging signal of human immunodeficiency virus type 1
   6604..6967    +  CDS            HIV-1 gag (fragment): gag protein from human immunodeficiency virus 1; gag
   7113..7346    +  misc_feature   RRE: The Rev response element (RRE) of HIV-1 allows for Rev-dependent mRNA export from the nucleus to the cytoplasm.
   7723..7749    +  CDS            Rev (fragment): human immunodeficiency virus 1 (HIV-1) Rev protein; rev; enhances nuclear export of unspliced and incompletely spliced viral mRNAs
   7753..7993    +  promoter       U6 promoter: RNA polymerase III promoter for human U6 snRNA
   8023..8098    +  misc_RNA       gRNA scaffold: guide RNA scaffold for the Streptococcus pyogenes CRISPR/Cas9 system
   8154..8271    +  misc_feature   cPPT/CTS: central polypurine tract and central termination sequence of HIV-1
