[The description below was written by a language model from this plasmid's Addgene catalogue record and pLannotate feature annotations shown in this document.]
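Description:
NPR1 gRNA (BRDN0001148992) is a third-generation lentiviral guide RNA plasmid built on the lentiGuide-Puro backbone and designed to target human NPR1, the gene also known as NPRA or GUCY2A, using its RefSeq transcript as the design reference. The assembled sequence is about 8.3 kb. It is maintained in E. coli as a high-copy plasmid through a ColE1/pUC-type origin and selected with ampicillin via the β-lactamase gene. An f1 origin, an SV40 origin and remnants of a lac/T7/T3 cloning region are also annotated in the backbone.

The viral portion begins with an RSV promoter fused to a truncated HIV-1 5' LTR, which makes genomic RNA production independent of Tat. This is followed by the Ψ packaging signal with a partial gag sequence and the Rev response element for Rev-dependent nuclear export. The region ends in a self-inactivating ΔU3 3' LTR and an SV40 polyadenylation signal. Within this transfer region, a human U6 RNA polymerase III promoter drives the NPR1-specific spacer joined to the Streptococcus pyogenes Cas9 guide RNA scaffold. A cPPT/CTS element follows, and then an EF-1α core promoter with its intron A expresses puromycin N-acetyltransferase so that transduced mammalian cells can be selected. A WPRE downstream of the marker enhances transcript expression.

The plasmid does not encode Cas9, so it is meant to be used with a separate Cas9 lentiviral vector or in cells that already express Cas9, typically for knockout of NPR1. It belongs to a human kinome gRNA collection based on optimized sgRNA design rules.
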