Addgene plasmid #77303: NPR1 gRNA (BRDN0001148992)
Purpose: 3rd generation lentiviral gRNA plasmid targeting human NPR1
Depositing lab: John Doench & David Root. Depositing organization: Broad Institute. Publication: Optimized sgRNA design to maximize activity and minimize off-target effects of CRISPR-Cas9. Doench JG, Fusi N, Sullender M, Hegde M, Vaimberg EW, Donovan KF, Smith I, Tothova Z, Wilen C, Orchard R, Virgin HW, Listgarten J, Root DE. Nat Biotechnol. 2016 Jan 18. doi: 10.1038/nbt.3437. PubMed 26780180.
Backbone
  Vector backbone: lentiGuide-Puro
  Backbone manufacturer: Zhang Lab (Addgene plasmid # 52963)
  Vector type: Mammalian Expression, Lentiviral, CRISPR
  Selectable markers: Puromycin
Growth in bacteria
  Bacterial resistance: Ampicillin, 100 μg/mL
  Growth temperature: 37°C
  Growth strain: DH5alpha
  Copy number: High Copy
Gene/Insert
  Gene/Insert name: NPR1 (alt names: NPR1; NM_000906.3)
  gRNA/shRNA sequence: ACGGAGACTCTGGCACATGG
  Species: H. sapiens (human)
  Entrez Gene: NPR1 (a.k.a. ANPRA, ANPa, GUC2A, GUCY2A, NPRA)
  Promoter: hU6
  Cloning method: Unknown
  Sequencing primers: 5′ U6-F; 3′ pS2-R
Terms and licenses: Academic/Nonprofit Terms; Industry Terms: Not Available to Industry
Depositor comments: The gRNA was designed to target the following Genbank reference sequence(s): NM_000906.3. Note that this plasmid does NOT contain Cas9. It should be used in conjunction with lentiCas9-Blast (Addgene #52962) or otherwise with cell lines already expressing Cas9. Browse the full kinome gRNA library at http://www.addgene.org/pooled-library/broadgpp-human-kinome/ or visit http://www.broadinstitute.org/rnai/public/ for detailed protocols and information.
How to cite: NPR1 gRNA (BRDN0001148992) was a gift from John Doench & David Root (Addgene plasmid # 77303 ; http://n2t.net/addgene:77303 ; RRID:Addgene_77303)
