>Addgene plasmid #77303 | NPR1 gRNA (BRDN0001148992) | depositor partial sequence | sequence record 144763 | Target Sequence
ACGGAGACTCTGGCACATGG
