>Addgene plasmid #77303 | NPR1 gRNA (BRDN0001148992) | addgene partial sequence | sequence record 187497 | hU6-F
TAGAAAGTAATAATTTCTTGGGTAGTTTGCAGTTTTAAAATTATGTTTTAAAATGGACTATCATATGCTT
ACCGTAACTTGAAAGTATTTCGATTTCTTGGCTTTATATATCTTGTGGAAAGGACGAAACACCGACGGAG
ACTCTGGCACATGGGTTTTAGAGCTAGAAATAGCAAGTTAAAATAAGGCTAGTCCGTTATCAACTTGAAA
AAGTGGCACCGAGTCGGTGCTTTTTTAAGCTTGGCGTAACTAGATCTTGAGACAAATGGCAGTATTCATC
CACAATTTTAAAAGAAAAGGGGGGATTGGGGGGTACAGTGCAGGGGAAAGAATAGTAGACATAATAGCAA
CAGACATACAAACTAAAGAATTACAAAAACAAATTACAAAAATTCAAAATTTTCGGGTTTATTACAGGGA
CAGCAGAGATCCACTTTGGCGCCGGCTCGAGGGGGCCCGGGTGCAAAGATGGATAAAGTTTTAAACAGAG
AGGAATCTTTGCAGCTAATGGACCTTCTAGGTCTTGAAAGGAGTGGGAATTGGCTCCGGTGCCCGTCAGT
GGGCAGAGCG
